Addgene plasmid #106385: pBBR8k-GFPuv
Purpose: L-arabinose-inducible araBAD promoter expressing gfpuv on BBR1 origin
Depositing lab: Brian Pfleger. Depositing organization: University of Wisconsin, Madison. Publication: Genetic tools for reliable gene expression and recombineering in Pseudomonas putida. Cook TB, Rand JM, Nurani W, Courtney DK, Liu SA, Pfleger BF. J Ind Microbiol Biotechnol. 2018 Jan 3. pii: 10.1007/s10295-017-2001-5. doi: 10.1007/s10295-017-2001-5. PubMed 29299733.
Backbone
  Vector backbone: pSEVA234
  Vector type: Bacterial Expression
Growth in bacteria
  Bacterial resistance: Kanamycin, 50 μg/mL
  Growth temperature: 37°C
  Growth strain: DH5alpha
  Copy number: Low Copy
Gene/Insert
  Gene/Insert name: GFPuv
  Species: Synthetic
  Promoter: araBAD
  Cloning method: Gibson Cloning
  Sequencing primers: 5′ na
Terms and licenses: Academic/Nonprofit Terms; Industry Terms: Not Available to Industry
How to cite: pBBR8k-GFPuv was a gift from Brian Pfleger (Addgene plasmid # 106385 ; http://n2t.net/addgene:106385 ; RRID:Addgene_106385)
