[The description below was written by a language model from this plasmid's Addgene catalogue record and pLannotate feature annotations shown in this document.]
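Description:
pBBR8k-GFPuv is a 4.7 kb bacterial expression plasmid built by Gibson assembly on the pSEVA234 backbone. It combines a broad-host-range replicon with an L-arabinose-inducible fluorescent reporter. Replication depends on the pBBR1 oriV and its cognate Rep protein, originally from a Bordetella bronchiseptica plasmid. This pair functions in many Gram-negative species and is recorded here as giving low copy number. Selection is by kanamycin, through the neo (nptII) aminoglycoside phosphotransferase gene, which is followed by a lambda t0 terminator. A short tnpA fragment annotated next to the resistance gene appears to be a remnant of the Tn5 sequence from which the marker derives, not a functional transposase.

The payload is the classic araC–araBAD regulatory module. araC is transcribed divergently from the araBAD promoter and encodes the regulator that represses the promoter without arabinose and activates it when the sugar is present. Downstream of the promoter lies the GFPuv coding sequence. The automated annotation labels it as a related Aequorea victoria GFP variant, a UV-excitable protein with a long Stokes shift. Transcription is terminated by tandem rrnB T1 and T7Te terminators, which insulate the reporter from the replication region.

The plasmid belongs to a set of genetic tools developed for reliable gene expression in Pseudomonas putida. It serves as a reporter for the inducibility, dynamic range and expression level of the araBAD system on a pBBR1 origin, with fluorescence as a simple readout. The record does not annotate a ribosome-binding site or any tags on the reporter.
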