Features (pLannotate 1.2.2; 10 found; start..end, strand, type, name):
      7..885     -  CDS            araC: L-arabinose regulatory protein; araC
    912..1196    +  promoter       araBAD promoter: araBAD; promoter of the L-arabinose operon of E. coli; the araC regulatory gene is transcribed in the opposite direction (Guzman et al., 1995)
   1246..1959    +  CDS            &alpha;GFP: &alpha;GFP is a basic (constitutively fluorescent) long stokes shift fluorescent protein published in 1996, derived from Aequorea victoria.
   1995..2066    +  terminator     rrnB T1 terminator: transcription terminator T1 from the E. coli rrnB gene
   2082..2109    +  terminator     T7Te terminator: phage T7 early transcription terminator
   2176..2838    -  CDS            pBBR1 Rep: replication protein for the broad-host-range plasmid pBBR1 from Bordetella bronchiseptica
   2839..3610    -  rep_origin     pBBR1 oriV: replication origin of the broad-host-range plasmid pBBR1 from Bordetella bronchiseptica; requires the pBBR1 Rep protein for replication
   3644..3738    -  terminator     lambda t0 terminator: transcription terminator from phage lambda
   3772..4563    -  CDS            neo: KKA2_KLEPN - Also known as kan, nptII. Experimental evidence at protein level: Swiss-Prot protein existence level 1. Resistance to kanamycin, neomycin, paromomycin, ribostamycin, butirosin and gentamicin B. From Klebsiella pneumoniae.
   4595..4699    -  CDS            tnpA (fragment): TN5P_ECOLX - Also known as tnp. Experimental evidence at protein level: Swiss-Prot protein existence level 1. Mediates transposition of transposon Tn5 by a 'cut and paste' mechanism. First, the monomeric transposase binds the 19 bp inverted DNA repeats flanking the transposon. Then, dimerization of the DNA- bound transposase creates a synaptic DNA complex. After nicking of the first DNA strand, excision of the transposon proceeds through a series of intermediates. The transposase then mediates the insertion of the transposon at a new site by strand transfer. The activity of the wild- type tran
>Addgene plasmid #106385 | pBBR8k-GFPuv | addgene full sequence | sequence record 206288 | Addgene NGS Result
GACGTCTTATGACAACTTGACGGCTACATCATTCACTTTTTCTTCACAACCGGCACGGAACTCGCTCGGG
CTGGCCCCGGTGCATTTTTTAAATACCCGCGAGAAATAGAGTTGATCGTCAAAACCAACATTGCGACCGA
CGGTGGCGATAGGCATCCGGGTGGTGCTCAAAAGCAGCTTCGCCTGGCTGATACGTTGGTCCTCGCGCCA
GCTTAAGACGCTAATCCCTAACTGCTGGCGGAAAAGATGTGACAGACGCGACGGCGACAAGCAAACATGC
TGTGCGACGCTGGCGATATCAAAATTGCTGTCTGCCAGGTGATCGCTGATGTACTGACAAGCCTCGCGTA
CCCGATTATCCATCGGTGGATGGAGCGACTCGTTAATCGCTTCCATGCGCCGCAGTAACAATTGCTCAAG
CAGATTTATCGCCAGCAGCTCCGAATAGCGCCCTTCCCCTTGCCCGGCGTTAATGATTTGCCCAAACAGG
TCGCTGAAATGCGGCTGGTGCGCTTCATCCGGGCGAAAGAACCCCGTATTGGCAAATATTGACGGCCAGT
TAAGCCATTCATGCCAGTAGGCGCGCGGACGAAAGTAAACCCACTGGTGATACCATTCGCGAGCCTCCGG
ATGACGACCGTAGTGATGAATCTCTCCTGGCGGGAACAGCAAAATATCACCCGGTCGGCAAACAAATTCT
CGTCCCTGATTTTTCACCACCCCCTGACCGCGAATGGTGAGATTGAGAATATAACCTTTCATTCCCAGCG
GTCGGTCGATAAAAAAATCGAGATAACCGTTGGCCTCAATCGGCGTTAAACCCGCCACCAGATGGGCATT
AAACGAGTATCCCGGCAGCAGGGGATCATTTTGCGCTTCAGCCATACTTTTCATACTCCCGCCATTCAGA
GAAGAAACCAATTGTCCATATTGCATCAGACATTGCCGTCACTGCGTCTTTTACTGGCTCTTCTCGCTAA
CCAAACCGGTAACCCCGCTTATTAAAAGCATTCTGTAACAAAGCGGGACCAAAGCCATGACAAAAACGCG
TAACAAAAGTGTCTATAATCACGGCAGAAAAGTCCACATTGATTATTTGCACGGCGTCACACTTTGCTAT
GCCATAGCATTTTTATCCATAAGATTAGCGGATTCTACCTGACGCTTTTTATCGCAACTCTCTACTGTTT
CTCCATACCCGTTTTTTTGGGAATTCAAAAGATCTTTTAAGAAGGAGATATACATATGAGTAAAGGAGAA
GAACTTTTCACTGGAGTTGTCCCAATTCTTGTTGAATTAGATGGTGATGTTAATGGGCACAAATTTTCTG
TCAGTGGAGAGGGTGAAGGTGATGCAACATACGGAAAACTTACCCTTAAATTTATTTGCACTACTGGAAA
ACTACCTGTTCCGTGGCCAACACTTGTCACTACTTTCTCTTATGGTGTTCAATGCTTTTCCCGTTATCCG
GATCACATGAAACGGCATGACTTTTTCAAGAGTGCCATGCCCGAAGGTTATGTACAGGAACGCACTATAT
CTTTCAAAGATGACGGGAACTACAAGACGCGTGCTGAAGTCAAGTTTGAAGGTGATACCCTTGTTAATCG
TATCGAGTTAAAAGGTATTGATTTTAAAGAAGATGGAAACATTCTCGGACACAAACTGGAGTACAACTAT
AACTCACACAATGTATACATCACGGCAGACAAACAAAAGAATGGAATCAAAGCTAACTTCAAAATTCGCC
ACAACATTGAAGATGGCTCCGTTCAACTAGCAGACCATTATCAACAAAATACTCCAATTGGCGATGGCCC
TGTCCTTTTACCAGACAACCATTACCTGTCCACACAATCTGCCCTTTCGAAAGATCCCAACGAAAAGCGT
GACCACATGGTCCTTCTTGAGTTTGTAACTGCTGCTGGGATTACACATGGCATGGATGAGCTCTACAAAT
AAGGATCCAAACTCGAGTAAGGATCTCCAGGCATCAAATAAAACGAAAGGCTCAGTCGAAAGACTGGGCC
TTTCGTTTTATCTGTTGTTTGTCGGTGAACGCTCTCTACTAGAGTCACACTGGCTCACCTTCGGGTGGGC
CTTTCTGCGTTTATACCTAGGCTACAGCCGATAGTCTGGAACAGCGCACTTACGGGTTGCTGCGCAACCC
AAGTGCTACCGGCGCGGCAGCGTGACCCGTGTCGGCGGCTCCAACGGCTCGCCATCGTCCAGAAAACACG
GCTCATCGGGCATCGGCAGGCGCTGCTGCCCGCGCCGTTCCCATTCCTCCGTTTCGGTCAAGGCTGGCAG
GTCTGGTTCCATGCCCGGAATGCCGGGCTGGCTGGGCGGCTCCTCGCCGGGGCCGGTCGGTAGTTGCTGC
TCGCCCGGATACAGGGTCGGGATGCGGCGCAGGTCGCCATGCCCCAACAGCGATTCGTCCTGGTCGTCGT
GATCAACCACCACGGCGGCACTGAACACCGACAGGCGCAACTGGTCGCGGGGCTGGCCCCACGCCACGCG
GTCATTGACCACGTAGGCCGACACGGTGCCGGGGCCGTTGAGCTTCACGACGGAGATCCAGCGCTCGGCC
ACCAAGTCCTTGACTGCGTATTGGACCGTCCGCAAAGAACGTCCGATGAGCTTGGAAAGTGTCTTCTGGC
TGACCACCACGGCGTTCTGGTGGCCCATCTGCGCCACGAGGTGATGCAGCAGCATTGCCGCCGTGGGTTT
CCTCGCAATAAGCCCGGCCCACGCCTCATGCGCTTTGCGTTCCGTTTGCACCCAGTGACCGGGCTTGTTC
TTGGCTTGAATGCCGATTTCTCTGGACTGCGTGGCCATGCTTATCTCCATGCGGTAGGGGTGCCGCACGG
TTGCGGCACCATGCGCAATCAGCTGCAACTTTTCGGCAGCGCGACAACAATTATGCGTTGCGTAAAAGTG
GCAGTCAATTACAGATTTTCTTTAACCTACGCAATGAGCTATTGCGGGGGGTGCCGCAATGAGCTGTTGC
GTACCCCCCTTTTTTAAGTTGTTGATTTTTAAGTCTTTCGCATTTCGCCCTATATCTAGTTCTTTGGTGC
CCAAAGAAGGGCACCCCTGCGGGGTTCCCCCACGCCTTCGGCGCGGCTCCCCCTCCGGCAAAAAGTGGCC
CCTCCGGGGCTTGTTGATCGACTGCGCGGCCTTCGGCCTTGCCCAAGGTGGCGCTGCCCCCTTGGAACCC
CCGCACTCGCCGCCGTGAGGCTCGGGGGGCAGGCGGGCGGGCTTCGCCCTTCGACTGCCCCCACTCGCAT
AGGCTTGGGTCGTTCCAGGCGCGTCAAGGCCAAGCCGCTGCGCGGTCGCTGCGCGAGCCTTGACCCGCCT
TCCACTTGGTGTCCAACCGGCAAGCGAAGCGCGCAGGCCGCAGGCCGGAGGCTTTTCCCCAGAGAAAATT
AAAAAAATTGATGGGGCAAGGCCGCAGGCCGCGCAGTTGGAGCCGGTGGGTATGTGGTCGAAGGCTGGGT
AGCCGGTGGGCAATCCCTGTGGTCAAGCTCGTGGGCAGGCGCAGCCTGTCCATCAGCTTGTCCAGCAGGG
TTGTCCACGGGCCGAGCGAAGCGAGCCAGCCGGTGGCCGCTCGCGGCCATCGTCCACATATCCTAGTGCT
TGGATTCTCACCAATAAAAAACGCCCGGCGGCAACCGAGCGTTCTGAACAAATCCAGATGGAGTTCTGAG
GTCATTACTGGATCTATCAACAGGAGTCCAAGCGAGCTCTCGAACCCCAGAGTCCCGCTCAGAAGAACTC
GTCAAGAAGGCGATAGAAGGCGATGCGCTGCGAATCGGGAGCGGCGATACCGTAAAGCACGAGGAAGCGG
TCAGCCCATTCGCCGCCAAGCTCTTCAGCAATATCACGGGTAGCCAACGCTATGTCCTGATAGCGGTCCG
CCACACCCAGCCGGCCACAGTCGATGAATCCAGAAAAGCGGCCATTTTCCACCATGATATTCGGCAAGCA
GGCATCGCCATGGGTCACGACGAGATCCTCGCCGTCGGGCATGCGCGCCTTGAGCCTGGCGAACAGTTCG
GCTGGCGCGAGCCCCTGATGCTCTTCGTCCAGATCATCCTGATCGACAAGACCGGCTTCCATCCGAGTAC
GTGCTCGCTCGATGCGATGTTTCGCTTGGTGGTCGAATGGGCAGGTAGCCGGATCAAGCGTATGCAGCCG
CCGCATTGCATCAGCCATGATGGATACTTTCTCGGCAGGAGCAAGGTGAGATGACAGGAGATCCTGCCCC
GGCACTTCGCCCAATAGCAGCCAGTCCCTTCCCGCTTCAGTGACAACGTCGAGCACAGCTGCGCAAGGAA
CGCCCGTCGTGGCCAGCCACGATAGCCGCGCTGCCTCGTCCTGCAGTTCATTCAGGGCACCGGACAGGTC
GGTCTTGACAAAAAGAACCGGGCGCCCCTGCGCTGACAGCCGGAACACGGCGGCATCAGAGCAGCCGATT
GTCTGTTGTGCCCAGTCATAGCCGAATAGCCTCTCCACCCAAGCGGCCGGAGAACCTGCGTGCAATCCAT
CTTGTTCAATCATGCGAAACGATCCTCATCCTGTCTCTTGATCAGATCATGATCCCCTGCGCCATCAGAT
CCTTGGCGGCAAGAAAGCCATCCAGTTTACTTTGCAGGGCTTCCCAACCTTACCAGAGGGCGCCCCAGCT
GGCAATTCC
